LOCUS       Exported 7401 bp ds-DNA circular SYN 13-MAY-2021
DEFINITION  luciferase assay.
ACCESSION   .
VERSION     .
KEYWORDS    hsa-cdk2 3'UTR sicheck2
SOURCE      synthetic DNA construct
  ORGANISM  synthetic DNA construct
REFERENCE   1 (bases 1 to 7401)
  AUTHORS   Hsu AY, Wang D, Liu S, Lu J, Syahirah R, Bennin DA, Huttenlocher A,
            Umulis DM, Wan J, Deng Q
  TITLE     Phenotypical microRNA screen reveals a noncanonical role of CDK2 in
            regulating neutrophil migration.
  JOURNAL   Proc Natl Acad Sci U S A. 2019 Aug 26. pii: 1905221116. doi:
            10.1073/pnas.1905221116.
  PUBMED    31451657
REFERENCE   2 (bases 1 to 7401)
  AUTHORS   .
  TITLE     Direct Submission
  JOURNAL   Exported May 13, 2021 from SnapGene Server 1.1.58
            http://www.snapgene.com
FEATURES             Location/Qualifiers
     source          1..7401
                     /organism="synthetic DNA construct"
                     /mol_type="other DNA"
     promoter        5..362
                     /label=SV40 promoter
                     /note="SV40 enhancer and early promoter"
     primer_bind     complement(28..48)
                     /label=pBABE 3'
                     /note="SV40 enhancer, reverse primer for pBABE vectors"
     rep_origin      213..348
                     /label=SV40 ori
                     /note="SV40 origin of replication"
     primer_bind     275..294
                     /label=SV40pro-F
                     /note="SV40 promoter/origin, forward primer"
     intron          432..564
                     /label=chimeric intron
                     /note="chimera between introns from human beta-globin and
                     immunoglobulin heavy chain genes"
     primer_bind     547..566
                     /label=pMT2-F
                     /note="Synthetic intron, forward primer"
     promoter        609..627
                     /label=T7 promoter
                     /note="promoter for bacteriophage T7 RNA polymerase"
     regulatory      631..640
                     /regulatory_class="other"
                     /note="vertebrate consensus sequence for strong initiation
                     of translation (Kozak, 1987)"
     CDS             637..1572
                     /codon_start=1
                     /product="Renilla luciferase"
                     /label=hRluc
                     /note="human codon-optimized"
                     /translation="MASKVYDPEQRKRMITGPQWWARCKQMNVLDSFINYYDSEKHAEN
                     AVIFLHGNAASSYLWRHVVPHIEPVARCIIPDLIGMGKSGKSGNGSYRLLDHYKYLTAW
                     FELLNLPKKIIFVGHDWGACLAFHYSYEHQDKIKAIVHAESVVDVIESWDEWPDIEEDI
                     ALIKSEEGEKMVLENNFFVETMLPSKIMRKLEPEEFAAYLEPFKEKGEVRRPTLSWPRE
                     IPLVKGGKPDVVQIVRNYNAYLRASDDLPKMFIESDPGFFSNAIVEGAKKFPNTEFVKV
                     KGLHFSQEDAPDEMGKYIKSFVERVLKNEQ"
     polyA_signal    2759..2807
                     /note="synthetic polyadenylation signal"
     promoter        2816..3567
                     /label=HSV TK promoter
                     /note="herpes simplex virus thymidine kinase promoter"
     regulatory      3597..3606
                     /regulatory_class="other"
                     /note="vertebrate consensus sequence for strong initiation
                     of translation (Kozak, 1987)"
     CDS             3603..5255
                     /codon_start=1
                     /gene="luc+"
                     /product="firefly luciferase"
                     /label=luciferase
                     /note="enhanced luc+ version of the luciferase gene"
                     /db_xref="GI:42718124"
                     /protein_id="AAS38485.1"
                     /translation="MADAKNIKKGPAPFYPLEDGTAGEQLHKAMKRYALVPGTIAFTDA
                     HIEVDITYAEYFEMSVRLAEAMKRYGLNTNHRIVVCSENSLQFFMPVLGALFIGVAVAP
                     ANDIYNERELLNSMGISQPTVVFVSKKGLQKILNVQKKLPIIQKIIIMDSKTDYQGFQS
                     MYTFVTSHLPPGFNEYDFVPESFDRDKTIALIMNSSGSTGLPKGVALPHRTACVRFSHA
                     RDPIFGNQIIPDTAILSVVPFHHGFGMFTTLGYLICGFRVVLMYRFEEELFLRSLQDYK
                     IQSALLVPTLFSFFAKSTLIDKYDLSNLHEIASGGAPLSKEVGEAVAKRFHLPGIRQGY
                     GLTETTSAILITPEGDDKPGAVGKVVPFFEAKVVDLDTGKTLGVNQRGELCVRGPMIMS
                     GYVNNPEATNALIDKDGWLHSGDIAYWDEDEHFFIVDRLKSLIKYKGYQVAPAELESIL
                     LQHPNIFDAGVAGLPDDDAGELPAAVVVLEHGKTMTEKEIVDYVASQVTTAKKLRGGVV
                     FVDEVPKGLTGKLDARKIREILIKAKKGGKIAV"
     RBS             4562..4570
                     /label=Shine-Dalgarno sequence
                     /note="full consensus sequence for ribosome-binding sites
                     upstream of start codons in E. coli; complementary to a
                     region in the 3' end of the 16S rRNA (Chen et al., 1994)"
     polyA_signal    5299..5420
                     /label=SV40 poly(A) signal
                     /note="SV40 polyadenylation signal"
     primer_bind     complement(5310..5329)
                     /label=EBV-rev
                     /note="SV40 polyA terminator, reverse primer"
     primer_bind     5364..5383
                     /label=SV40pA-R
                     /note="SV40 polyA, reverse primer"
     promoter        5553..5657
                     /gene="bla"
                     /label=AmpR promoter
     CDS             5658..6518
                     /codon_start=1
                     /gene="bla"
                     /product="beta-lactamase"
                     /label=AmpR
                     /note="confers resistance to ampicillin, carbenicillin, and
                     related antibiotics"
                     /translation="MSIQHFRVALIPFFAAFCLPVFAHPETLVKVKDAEDQLGARVGYI
                     ELDLNSGKILESFRPEERFPMMSTFKVLLCGAVLSRIDAGQEQLGRRIHYSQNDLVEYS
                     PVTEKHLTDGMTVRELCSAAITMSDNTAANLLLTTIGGPKELTAFLHNMGDHVTRLDRW
                     EPELNEAIPNDERDTTMPVAMATTLRKLLTGELLTLASRQQLIDWMEADKVAGPLLRSA
                     LPAGWFIADKSGAGERGSRGIIAALGPDGKPSRIVVIYTTGSQATMDERNRQIAEIGAS
                     LIKHW"
     primer_bind     complement(5876..5895)
                     /label=Amp-R
                     /note="Ampicillin resistance gene, reverse primer"
     rep_origin      6689..7277
                     /direction=RIGHT
                     /label=ori
                     /note="high-copy-number ColE1/pMB1/pBR322/pUC origin of
                     replication"
     primer_bind     7178..7197
                     /label=pBR322ori-F
                     /note="pBR322 origin, forward primer"
ORIGIN
        1 ccttctgagg cggaaagaac cagctgtgga atgtgtgtca gttagggtgt ggaaagtccc
       61 caggctcccc agcaggcaga agtatgcaaa gcatgcatct caattagtca gcaaccaggt
      121 gtggaaagtc cccaggctcc ccagcaggca gaagtatgca aagcatgcat ctcaattagt
      181 cagcaaccat agtcccgccc ctaactccgc ccatcccgcc cctaactccg cccagttccg
      241 cccattctcc gccccatggc tgactaattt tttttattta tgcagaggcc gaggccgcct
      301 cggcctctga gctattccag aagtagtgag gaggcttttt tggaggccta ggcttttgca
      361 aaaagcttga ttcttctgac acaacagtct cgaacttaag ctgcagaagt tggtcgtgag
      421 gcactgggca ggtaagtatc aaggttacaa gacaggttta aggagaccaa tagaaactgg
      481 gcttgtcgag acagagaaga ctcttgcgtt tctgataggc acctattggt cttactgaca
      541 tccactttgc ctttctctcc acaggtgtcc actcccagtt caattacagc tcttaaggct
      601 agagtactta atacgactca ctataggcta gccaccatgg cttccaaggt gtacgacccc
      661 gagcaacgca aacgcatgat cactgggcct cagtggtggg ctcgctgcaa gcaaatgaac
      721 gtgctggact ccttcatcaa ctactatgat tccgagaagc acgccgagaa cgccgtgatt
      781 tttctgcatg gtaacgctgc ctccagctac ctgtggaggc acgtcgtgcc tcacatcgag
      841 cccgtggcta gatgcatcat ccctgatctg atcggaatgg gtaagtccgg caagagcggg
      901 aatggctcat atcgcctcct ggatcactac aagtacctca ccgcttggtt cgagctgctg
      961 aaccttccaa agaaaatcat ctttgtgggc cacgactggg gggcttgtct ggcctttcac
     1021 tactcctacg agcaccaaga caagatcaag gccatcgtcc atgctgagag tgtcgtggac
     1081 gtgatcgagt cctgggacga gtggcctgac atcgaggagg atatcgccct gatcaagagc
     1141 gaagagggcg agaaaatggt gcttgagaat aacttcttcg tcgagaccat gctcccaagc
     1201 aagatcatgc ggaaactgga gcctgaggag ttcgctgcct acctggagcc attcaaggag
     1261 aagggcgagg ttagacggcc taccctctcc tggcctcgcg agatccctct cgttaaggga
     1321 ggcaagcccg acgtcgtcca gattgtccgc aactacaacg cctaccttcg ggccagcgac
     1381 gatctgccta agatgttcat cgagtccgac cctgggttct tttccaacgc tattgtcgag
     1441 ggagctaaga agttccctaa caccgagttc gtgaaggtga agggcctcca cttcagccag
     1501 gaggacgctc cagatgaaat gggtaagtac atcaagagct tcgtggagcg cgtgctgaag
     1561 aacgagcagt aattctaggc gatcgctcga gagccttctt gaagccccca gccctaatct
     1621 caccctctcc tccagtgtgg gcttgaccag gcttggcctt gggctatttg gactcaggtg
     1681 ggccctctga acttgcctta aacactcacc ttctagtctt ggccagccaa ctctgggaat
     1741 acaggggtga aaggggggaa ccagtgaaaa tgaaaggaag tttcagtatt agatgcactt
     1801 aagttagcct ccaccaccct ttcccccttc tcttagttat tgctgaagag ggttggtata
     1861 aaaataattt taaaaaagcc ttcctacacg ttagatttgc cgtaccaatc tctgaatgcc
     1921 ccataattat tatttccagt gtttgggatg accaggatcc caagcctcct gctgccacaa
     1981 tgtttataaa ggccaaatga tagcgggggc taagttggtg cttttgagaa ccaagtaaaa
     2041 caaaaccact gggaggagtc tattttaaag aattcggttg aaaaaataga tccaatcagt
     2101 ttatacccta gttagtgttt tgcctcacct aataggctgg gagactgaag actcagcccg
     2161 ggtggggctg cagaaaaatg attggcccca gtccccttgt ttgtcccttc tacaggcatg
     2221 aggaatctgg gaggccctga gacagggatt gtgcttcatt ccaatctatt gcttcaccat
     2281 ggccttatga ggcaggtgag agatgtttga atttttctct tccttttagt attcttagtt
     2341 gttcagttgc caaggatccc tgatcccatt ttcctctgac gtccacctcc taccccatag
     2401 gagttagaag ttagggttta ggcatcattt tgagaatgct gacacttttt cagggctgtg
     2461 attgagtgag ggcatgggta aaaatatttc tttaaaagaa ggatgaacaa ttatatttat
     2521 atttcaggtt atatccaata gtagagttgg cttttttttt ttttggtcat agtgggtgga
     2581 tttgttgcca tgtgcacctt ggggttttgt aatgacagtg ctaaaaaaaa aagcattttt
     2641 ttttatgatt tgtctctgtc acccttgtcc ttgagtgctc ttgctattaa cgttatttgt
     2701 aatttagttt gtagctcatt aaaaaaatgt gcctagtttt atagcggccg ctggccgcaa
     2761 taaaatatct ttattttcat tacatctgtg tgttggtttt ttgtgtgagg atctaaatga
     2821 gtcttcggac ctcgcggggg ccgcttaagc ggtggttagg gtttgtctga cgcgggggga
     2881 gggggaagga acgaaacact ctcattcgga ggcggctcgg ggtttggtct tggtggccac
     2941 gggcacgcag aagagcgccg cgatcctctt aagcaccccc ccgccctccg tggaggcggg
     3001 ggtttggtcg gcgggtggta actggcgggc cgctgactcg ggcgggtcgc gcgccccaga
     3061 gtgtgacctt ttcggtctgc tcgcagaccc ccgggcggcg ccgccgcggc ggcgacgggc
     3121 tcgctgggtc ctaggctcca tggggaccgt atacgtggac aggctctgga gcatccgcac
     3181 gactgcggtg atattaccgg agaccttctg cgggacgagc cgggtcacgc ggctgacgcg
     3241 gagcgtccgt tgggcgacaa acaccaggac ggggcacagg tacactatct tgtcacccgg
     3301 aggcgcgagg gactgcagga gcttcaggga gtggcgcagc tgcttcatcc ccgtggcccg
     3361 ttgctcgcgt ttgctggcgg tgtccccgga agaaatatat ttgcatgtct ttagttctat
     3421 gatgacacaa accccgccca gcgtcttgtc attggcgaat tcgaacacgc agatgcagtc
     3481 ggggcggcgc ggtcccaggt ccacttcgca tattaaggtg acgcgtgtgg cctcgaacac
     3541 cgagcgaccc tgcagcgacc cgcttaaaag cttggcattc cggtactgtt ggtaaagcca
     3601 ccatggccga tgctaagaac attaagaagg gccctgctcc cttctaccct ctggaggatg
     3661 gcaccgctgg cgagcagctg cacaaggcca tgaagaggta tgccctggtg cctggcacca
     3721 ttgccttcac cgatgcccac attgaggtgg acatcaccta tgccgagtac ttcgagatgt
     3781 ctgtgcgcct ggccgaggcc atgaagaggt acggcctgaa caccaaccac cgcatcgtgg
     3841 tgtgctctga gaactctctg cagttcttca tgccagtgct gggcgccctg ttcatcggag
     3901 tggccgtggc ccctgctaac gacatttaca acgagcgcga gctgctgaac agcatgggca
     3961 tttctcagcc taccgtggtg ttcgtgtcta agaagggcct gcagaagatc ctgaacgtgc
     4021 agaagaagct gcctatcatc cagaagatca tcatcatgga ctctaagacc gactaccagg
     4081 gcttccagag catgtacaca ttcgtgacat ctcatctgcc tcctggcttc aacgagtacg
     4141 acttcgtgcc agagtctttc gacagggaca aaaccattgc cctgatcatg aacagctctg
     4201 ggtctaccgg cctgcctaag ggcgtggccc tgcctcatcg caccgcctgt gtgcgcttct
     4261 ctcacgcccg cgaccctatt ttcggcaacc agatcatccc cgacaccgct attctgagcg
     4321 tggtgccatt ccaccacggc ttcggcatgt tcaccaccct gggctacctg atttgcggct
     4381 ttcgggtggt gctgatgtac cgcttcgagg aggagctgtt cctgcgcagc ctgcaagact
     4441 acaaaattca gtctgccctg ctggtgccaa ccctgttcag cttcttcgct aagagcaccc
     4501 tgatcgacaa gtacgacctg tctaacctgc acgagattgc ctctggcggc gccccactgt
     4561 ctaaggaggt gggcgaagcc gtggccaagc gctttcatct gccaggcatc cgccagggct
     4621 acggcctgac cgagacaacc agcgccattc tgattacccc agagggcgac gacaagcctg
     4681 gcgccgtggg caaggtggtg ccattcttcg aggccaaggt ggtggacctg gacaccggca
     4741 agaccctggg agtgaaccag cgcggcgagc tgtgtgtgcg cggccctatg attatgtccg
     4801 gctacgtgaa taaccctgag gccacaaacg ccctgatcga caaggacggc tggctgcact
     4861 ctggcgacat tgcctactgg gacgaggacg agcacttctt catcgtggac cgcctgaagt
     4921 ctctgatcaa gtacaagggc taccaggtgg ccccagccga gctggagtct atcctgctgc
     4981 agcaccctaa cattttcgac gccggagtgg ccggcctgcc cgacgacgat gccggcgagc
     5041 tgcctgccgc cgtcgtcgtg ctggaacacg gcaagaccat gaccgagaag gagatcgtgg
     5101 actatgtggc cagccaggtg acaaccgcca agaagctgcg cggcggagtg gtgttcgtgg
     5161 acgaggtgcc caagggcctg accggcaagc tggacgcccg caagatccgc gagatcctga
     5221 tcaaggctaa gaaaggcggc aagatcgccg tgtaataatt ctagagtcgg ggcggccggc
     5281 cgcttcgagc agacatgata agatacattg atgagtttgg acaaaccaca actagaatgc
     5341 agtgaaaaaa atgctttatt tgtgaaattt gtgatgctat tgctttattt gtaaccatta
     5401 taagctgcaa taaacaagtt aacaacaaca attgcattca ttttatgttt caggttcagg
     5461 gggaggtgtg ggaggttttt taaagcaagt aaaacctcta caaatgtggt aaaatcgata
     5521 aggatccagg tggcactttt cggggaaatg tgcgcggaac ccctatttgt ttatttttct
     5581 aaatacattc aaatatgtat ccgctcatga gacaataacc ctgataaatg cttcaataat
     5641 attgaaaaag gaagagtatg agtattcaac atttccgtgt cgcccttatt cccttttttg
     5701 cggcattttg ccttcctgtt tttgctcacc cagaaacgct ggtgaaagta aaagatgctg
     5761 aagatcagtt gggtgcacga gtgggttaca tcgaactgga tctcaacagc ggtaagatcc
     5821 ttgagagttt tcgccccgaa gaacgttttc caatgatgag cacttttaaa gttctgctat
     5881 gtggcgcggt attatcccgt attgacgccg ggcaagagca actcggtcgc cgcatacact
     5941 attctcagaa tgacttggtt gagtactcac cagtcacaga aaagcatctt acggatggca
     6001 tgacagtaag agaattatgc agtgctgcca taaccatgag tgataacact gcggccaact
     6061 tacttctgac aacgatcgga ggaccgaagg agctaaccgc ttttttgcac aacatggggg
     6121 atcatgtaac tcgccttgat cgttgggaac cggagctgaa tgaagccata ccaaacgacg
     6181 agcgtgacac cacgatgcct gtagcaatgg caacaacgtt gcgcaaacta ttaactggcg
     6241 aactacttac tctagcttcc cggcaacaat taatagactg gatggaggcg gataaagttg
     6301 caggaccact tctgcgctcg gcccttccgg ctggctggtt tattgctgat aaatctggag
     6361 ccggtgagcg tgggtctcgc ggtatcattg cagcactggg gccagatggt aagccctccc
     6421 gtatcgtagt tatctacacg acggggagtc aggcaactat ggatgaacga aatagacaga
     6481 tcgctgagat aggtgcctca ctgattaagc attggtaact gtcagaccaa gtttactcat
     6541 atatacttta gattgattta aaacttcatt tttaatttaa aaggatctag gtgaagatcc
     6601 tttttgataa tctcatgacc aaaatccctt aacgtgagtt ttcgttccac tgagcgtcag
     6661 accccgtaga aaagatcaaa ggatcttctt gagatccttt ttttctgcgc gtaatctgct
     6721 gcttgcaaac aaaaaaacca ccgctaccag cggtggtttg tttgccggat caagagctac
     6781 caactctttt tccgaaggta actggcttca gcagagcgca gataccaaat actgttcttc
     6841 tagtgtagcc gtagttaggc caccacttca agaactctgt agcaccgcct acatacctcg
     6901 ctctgctaat cctgttacca gtggctgctg ccagtggcga taagtcgtgt cttaccgggt
     6961 tggactcaag acgatagtta ccggataagg cgcagcggtc gggctgaacg gggggttcgt
     7021 gcacacagcc cagcttggag cgaacgacct acaccgaact gagataccta cagcgtgagc
     7081 tatgagaaag cgccacgctt cccgaaggga gaaaggcgga caggtatccg gtaagcggca
     7141 gggtcggaac aggagagcgc acgagggagc ttccaggggg aaacgcctgg tatctttata
     7201 gtcctgtcgg gtttcgccac ctctgacttg agcgtcgatt tttgtgatgc tcgtcagggg
     7261 ggcggagcct atggaaaaac gccagcaacg cggccttttt acggttcctg gccttttgct
     7321 ggccttttgc tcacatggct cgacagatct gcgcagcacc atggcctgaa ataacctctg
     7381 aaagaggaac ttggttaggt a
//
